Addgene plasmid #222048: pVP122
Purpose: GreenGate DG bridge module containing filler sequence.
Depositing lab: Wayne Parrott. Depositing organization: University of Georgia. Publication: MultiGreen: A multiplexing architecture for GreenGate cloning. Pennetti VJ, LaFayette PR, Parrott WA. PLoS One. 2024 Sep 18;19(9):e0306008. doi: 10.1371/journal.pone.0306008. eCollection 2024. PubMed 39292669.
Backbone
  Vector backbone: pGGC000
  Vector type: Synthetic Biology ; GreenGate compatible cloning vector
Growth in bacteria
  Bacterial resistance: Ampicillin, 100 μg/mL
  Growth temperature: 37°C
  Growth strain: DH5alpha
  Copy number: High Copy
Gene/Insert
  Gene/Insert name: Filler
  Species: Synthetic
  Cloning method: Golden Gate
  Sequencing primers: 5′ n/a
Terms and licenses: Academic/Nonprofit Terms; Industry Terms
How to cite: pVP122 was a gift from Wayne Parrott (Addgene plasmid # 222048 ; http://n2t.net/addgene:222048 ; RRID:Addgene_222048)
