[The description below was written by a language model from this plasmid's Addgene catalogue record and pLannotate feature annotations shown in this document.]
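Description:
pVP122 is a small (about 2.7 kb) GreenGate-compatible entry module built on the pGGC000 backbone and assembled by Golden Gate cloning. It is catalogued as a synthetic biology cloning vector and belongs to the MultiGreen system, a multiplexing architecture that extends GreenGate cloning. Its recorded role is a "DG bridge" module carrying a synthetic filler sequence. The name implies that the filler spans the module positions between the D and G overhangs, so an assembly can be closed without supplying functional parts for those slots. The record does not spell out the overhangs or the exact positions replaced.

The plasmid is propagated in E. coli as a high-copy vector. It replicates from a ColE1/pUC-type origin and is selected with ampicillin through the bla β-lactamase gene under its native promoter. The remaining annotations are typical remnants of a general-purpose cloning backbone: a lacI fragment, a CAP binding site, the lac promoter and operator, a partial lacZα, and fragments of bom and rop. None of these is expected to contribute to the module's function.

SP6 and T7 phage promoters face inward across a short unannotated interval of under 100 bp, which is presumably where the filler sits. The feature table does not annotate the filler itself or any flanking type IIS restriction sites. The insert has no annotated coding or regulatory function. pVP122 therefore appears to serve purely as a structural spacer that links modules during assembly of multigene constructs in the GreenGate/MultiGreen framework, which is generally used for building plant transformation vectors.
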