Features (pLannotate 1.2.2; 12 found; start..end, strand, type, name):
     96..200     +  promoter       AmpR promoter: bla
    201..1061    +  CDS            AmpR: β-lactamase; bla; confers resistance to ampicillin, carbenicillin, and related antibiotics
   1232..1820    +  rep_origin     ori: high-copy-number ColE1/pMB1/pBR322/pUC origin of replication
   2003..2095    +  CDS            lacI (fragment): lac repressor; lacI; The lac repressor binds to the lac operator to inhibit transcription in E. coli. This inhibition can be relieved by adding lactose or isopropyl-β-D-thiogalactopyranoside (IPTG).
   2108..2129    +  protein_bind   CAP binding site: CAP binding activates transcription in the presence of cAMP. E. coli catabolite activator protein
   2144..2174    +  promoter       lac promoter: promoter for the E. coli lac operon
   2182..2198    +  protein_bind   lac operator: The lac repressor binds to the lac operator to inhibit transcription in E. coli. This inhibition can be relieved by adding lactose or isopropyl-β-D-thiogalactopyranoside (IPTG). lac repressor encoded by lacI
   2212..2230    +  promoter       SP6 promoter: promoter for bacteriophage SP6 RNA polymerase
   2318..2336    -  promoter       T7 promoter: promoter for bacteriophage T7 RNA polymerase
   2338..2490    +  CDS            lacZα (fragment): LacZα fragment of β-galactosidase; lacZ fragment
   2496..2595    -  misc_feature   bom (fragment): basis of mobility region from pBR322
   2697..1       -  CDS            rop (fragment) (across the origin): Rop protein, which maintains plasmids at low copy number; rop
>Addgene plasmid #222048 | pVP122 | addgene full sequence | sequence record 437927 | Addgene NGS Result
GACGAAAGGGCCTCGTGATACGCCTATTTTTATAGGTTAATGTCATGATAATAATGGTTTCTTAGACGTC
AGGTGGCACTTTTCGGGGAAATGTGCGCGGAACCCCTATTTGTTTATTTTTCTAAATACATTCAAATATG
TATCCGCTCATGAGACAATAACCCTGATAAATGCTTCAATAATATTGAAAAAGGAAGAGTATGAGTATTC
AACATTTCCGTGTCGCCCTTATTCCCTTTTTTGCGGCATTTTGCCTTCCTGTTTTTGCTCACCCAGAAAC
GCTGGTGAAAGTAAAAGATGCTGAAGATCAGTTGGGTGCACGAGTGGGTTACATCGAACTGGATCTCAAC
AGCGGTAAGATCCTTGAGAGTTTTCGCCCCGAAGAACGTTTTCCAATGATGAGCACTTTTAAAGTTCTGC
TATGTGGCGCGGTATTATCCCGTATTGACGCCGGGCAAGAGCAACTCGGTCGCCGCATACACTATTCTCA
GAATGACTTGGTTGAGTACTCACCAGTCACAGAAAAGCATCTTACGGATGGCATGACAGTAAGAGAATTA
TGCAGTGCTGCCATAACCATGAGTGATAACACTGCGGCCAACTTACTTCTGACAACGATCGGAGGACCGA
AGGAGCTAACCGCTTTTTTGCACAACATGGGGGATCATGTAACTCGCCTTGATCGTTGGGAACCGGAGCT
GAATGAAGCCATACCAAACGACGAGCGTGACACCACGATGCCTGTAGCAATGGCAACAACGTTGCGCAAA
CTATTAACTGGCGAACTACTTACTCTAGCTTCCCGGCAACAATTAATAGACTGGATGGAGGCGGATAAAG
TTGCAGGACCACTTCTGCGCTCGGCCCTTCCGGCTGGCTGGTTTATTGCTGATAAATCTGGAGCCGGTGA
GCGTGGCTCTCGAGGTATCATTGCAGCACTGGGGCCAGATGGTAAGCCCTCCCGTATCGTAGTTATCTAC
ACGACGGGGAGTCAGGCAACTATGGATGAACGAAATAGACAGATCGCTGAGATAGGTGCCTCACTGATTA
AGCATTGGTAACTGTCAGACCAAGTTTACTCATATATACTTTAGATTGATTTAAAACTTCATTTTTAATT
TAAAAGGATCTAGGTGAAGATCCTTTTTGATAATCTCATGACCAAAATCCCTTAACGTGAGTTTTCGTTC
CACTGAGCGTCAGACCCCGTAGAAAAGATCAAAGGATCTTCTTGAGATCCTTTTTTTCTGCGCGTAATCT
GCTGCTTGCAAACAAAAAAACCACCGCTACCAGCGGTGGTTTGTTTGCCGGATCAAGAGCTACCAACTCT
TTTTCCGAAGGTAACTGGCTTCAGCAGAGCGCAGATACCAAATACTGTTCTTCTAGTGTAGCCGTAGTTA
GGCCACCACTTCAAGAACTCTGTAGCACCGCCTACATACCTCGCTCTGCTAATCCTGTTACCAGTGGCTG
CTGCCAGTGGCGATAAGTCGTGTCTTACCGGGTTGGACTCAAGACGATAGTTACCGGATAAGGCGCAGCG
GTCGGGCTGAACGGGGGGTTCGTGCACACAGCCCAGCTTGGAGCGAACGACCTACACCGAACTGAGATAC
CTACAGCGTGAGCTATGAGAAAGCGCCACGCTTCCCGAAGGGAGAAAGGCGGACAGGTATCCGGTAAGCG
GCAGGGTCGGAACAGGAGAGCGCACGAGGGAGCTTCCAGGGGGAAACGCCTGGTATCTTTATAGTCCTGT
CGGGTTTCGCCACCTCTGACTTGAGCGTCGATTTTTGTGATGCTCGTCAGGGGGGCGGAGCCTATGGAAA
AACGCCAGCAACGCGGCCTTTTTACGGTTCCTGGCCTTTTGCTGGCCTTTTGCTCACATGTTCTTTCCTG
CGTTATCCCCTGATTCTGTGGATAACCGTATTACCGCCTTTGAGTGAGCTGATACCGCTCGCCGCAGCCG
AACGACCGAGCGCAGCGAGTCAGTGAGCGAGGAAGCGGAAGAGCGCCCAATACGCAAACCGCCTCTCCCC
GCGCGTTGGCCGATTCATTAATGCAGCTGGCACGACAGGTTTCCCGACTGGAAAGCGGGCAGTGAGCGCA
ACGCAATTAATGTGAGTTAGCTCACTCATTAGGCACCCCAGGCTTTACACTTTATGCTTCCGGCTCGTAT
GTTGTGTGGAATTGTGAGCGGATAACAATTTCACACGAGCTATTTAGGTGACACTATAGAAGTGAAGCTT
GGTCTCATCAGCCTTCATCCTTATCGAAGCTTGCTGCCAATGATTAGGATTATTGCGTATTGAGACCGAA
TTCTCGCCCTATAGTGAGTCGTATTACCTGGCCGTCGTTTTACAACGTCGTGACTGGGAAAACCCTGGCG
TTACCCAACTTAATCGCCTTGCAGCACATCCCCCTTTCGCCAGCTGGCGTAATAGCGAAGAGGCCCGCAC
CGATCGCCCTTCCCAACAGTTGCGCAGCCTGAATGGCGAATGGCGCCTGATGCGGTATTTTCTCCTTACG
CATCTGTGCGGTATTTCACACCGCATATGGTGCACTCTCAGTACAATCTGCTCTGATGCCGCATAGTTAA
GCCAGCCCCGACACCCGCCAACACCCGCTGACGCGCCCTGACGGGCTTGTCTGCTCCCGGCATCCGCTTA
CAGACAAGCTGTGACCGTCTCCGGGAGCTGCATGTGTCAGAGGTTTTCACCGTCATCACCGAAACGCGCG
A
